>Addgene plasmid #215386 | pB-T-PAF-Clu CC1 | addgene full sequence | sequence record 431787 | Addgene NGS Result
AAATTGTAAGCGTTAATATTTTGTTAAAATTCGCGTTAAATTTTTGTTAAATCAGCTCATTTTTTAACCA
ATAGGCCGAAATCGGCAAAATCCCTTATAAATCAAAAGAATAGACCGAGATAGGGT
[37 nt withheld, positions 127-163]
AAAGAACGTGGACTCCAACGTCAAAGG
[49 nt withheld, positions 191-239]
T
[91 nt withheld, positions 241-331]
G
[124 nt withheld, positions 333-456]
CCCATTCGCCATTCAGGCTGCGCAACTGTTGGGAAGGGCGATCGGTGCGGGCCTCTTCGCTATTACGCCA
GCTGGCGAAAGGGGGATGTGCTGCAAGGCGATTAAGTTGGGTAACGCCAGGGTTTTCCCAGTCACGACGT
TGTAAAACGACGGCCAGTGAATTGTAATACGACTCACTATAGGGCGAATTGGAGCTCGGTATTCACGACA
GCAGGCTGAATAATAAAAAAATTAGAAACTATTATTTAACCCTAGAAAGATAATCATATTGTGACGTACG
TTAAAGATAATCATGCGTAAAATTGACGCATGTGTTTTATCGGTCTGTATATCGAGGTTTATTTATTAAT
TTGAATAGATATTAAGTTTTATTATATTTACACTTACATACTAATAATAAATTCAACAAACAATTTATTT
ATGTTTATTTATTTATTAAAAAAAAACAAAAACTCAAAATTTCTTCTATAAAGTAACAAAACTTTTAAAC
ATTCTCTCTTTTACAAAAATAAACTTATTTTGTACTTTAAAAACAGTCATGTTGTATTATAAAATAAGTA
ATTAGCTTAACCTATACATAATAGAAACAAATTATACTTATTAGTCAGTCAGAAACAACTTTGGCACATA
TCAATATTATGCTCTCGTTAATTAACTCGAGGGATCCAAGCTGGCCGCACGTCTCCCTATCAGTGATAGA
GAAGTCGACACGTCTCGAGCTCCCTATCAGTGATAGAGAAGGTACGTCTAGAACGTCTCCCTATCAGTGA
TAGAGAAGTCGACACGTCTCGAGCTCCCTATCAGTGATAGAGAAGGTACGTCTAGAACGTCTCCCTATCA
GTGATAGAGAAGTCGACACGTCTCGAGCTCCCTATCAGTGATAGAGAAGGTACGTCTAGAACGTCTCCCT
ATCAGTGATAGAGAAGTCGACACGTCTCGAGCTCCCTATCAGTGATAGAGAAGGTACCCCCTATATAAGC
AGAGCTCGTTTAGTGAACCGTCAGATCGCCTGGAGACGCCATCCACGCTGTTTTGACCTCCATAGAAGAC
ACCGGGACCGATCCAGCCTCCGCGGTGGCGGCCATCACAAGTTTGTACAGCTAGCCACCATGATGAAGAC
TCTGCTGCTGTTTGTGGGGCTGCTGCTGACCTGGGAGAGTGGGCAGGTCCTGGGGGACCAGACGGTCTCA
GACAATGAGCTCCAGGAAATGTCCAATCAGGGAAGTAAGTACGTCAATAAGGAAATTCAAAATGCTGTCA
ACGGGGTGAAACAGATAAAGACTCTCATAGAAAAAACAAACGAAGAGCGCAAGACACTGCTCAGCAACCT
AGAAGAAGCCAAGAAGAAGAAAGAGGATGCCCTAAATGAGACCAGGGAATCAGAGACAAAGCTGAAGGAG
CTCCCAGGAGTGTGCAATGAGACCATGATGGCCCTCTGGGAAGAGTGTAAGCCCTGCCTGAAACAGACCT
GCATGAAGTTCTACGCACGCGTCTGCAGAAGTGGCTCAGGCCTGGTTGGCCGCCAGCTTGAGGAGTTCCT
GAACCAGAGCTCGCCCTTCTACTTCTGGATGAATGGTGACCGCATCGACTCCCTGCTGGAGAACGACCGG
CAGCAGACGCACATGCTGGATGTCATGCAGGACCACTTCAGCCGCGCGTCCAGCATCATAGACGAGCTCT
TCCAGGACAGGTTCTTCACCCGGGAGCCCCAGGATACCTACCACTACCTGCCCTTCAGCCTGCCCCACCG
GAGGCCTCACTTCTTCTTTCCCAAGTCCCGCATCGTCCGCAGCTTGATGCCCTTCTCTCCGTACGAGCCC
CTGCATAGCCCGGCCTTCCAGCACCCGCCAACAGAATTCATACGAGAAGGCGACGATGACCGGACTGTGT
GCCGGGAGATCCGCCACAACTCCACGGGCTGCCTGCGGATGAAGGACCAGTGTGACAAGTGCCGGGAGAT
CTTGTCTGTGGACTGTTCCACCAACAACCCCTCCCAGGCTAAGCTGCGGCGGGAGCTCGACGAATCCCTC
CAGGTCGCTGAGAGGTTGACCAGGAAATACAACGAGCTGCTAAAGTCCTACCAGTGGAAGATGCTCAACA
CCTCCTCCTTGCTGGAGCAGCTGAACGAGCAGTTTAACTGGGTGTCCCGGCTGGCAAACCTCACGCAAGG
CGAAGACCAGTACTATCTGCGGGTCACCACGGTGGCTTCCCACACTTCTGACTCGGACGTTCCTTCCGGT
GTCACTGAGGTGGTCGTGAAGCTCTTTGACTCTGATCCCATCACTGTGACGGTCCCTGTAGAAGTCTCCA
GGAAGAACCCTAAATTTATGGAGACCGTGGCGGAGAAAGCGCTGCAGGAATACCGCAAAAAGCACCGGGA
GGAGTGAGCGGCCGCATAGATAACTGATCCAGTGTGCTGGGCTACGATGCATGGGCCCCCTAGGTCGAGT
CTAGAGGGCCCGTTTAAACCCGCTGATCAGCCTCGACTGTGCCTTCTAGTTGCCAGCCATCTGTTGTTTG
CCCCTCCCCCGTGCCTTCCTTGACCCTGGAAGGTGCCACTCCCACTGTCCTTTCCTAATAAAATGAGGAA
ATTGCATCGCATTGTCTGAGTAGGTGTCATTCTATTCTGGGGGGTGGGGTGGGGCAGGACAGCAAGGGGG
AGGATTGGGAAGACAATAGCAGGCATGCTGGGGATGCGGTGGGCTCTATGGCTTCTGAGGCGGAAAGAAC
CAGCTGGGGCTCTAGGGGGTATCCCC
[124 nt withheld, positions 3213-3336]
C
[91 nt withheld, positions 3338-3428]
AGGGTGATGGTTCACGTACCTAGAAGTTCCTATTCCGAAGTTCCTATTCTCTAGAAAGTATAGGAACTTC
CTTGGCCAAAAAGACCGGTACCAGGCAGGCAGAAGTATGCAAAGCATGCATCTCAATTAGTCAGCAACCA
TAGTCCCGCCCCTAACTCCGCCCATCCCGCCCCTAACTCCGCCCAGTTCCGCCCATTCTCCGCCCCATGG
CTGACTAATTTTTTTTATTTATGCAGAGGCCGAGGCCGCCTCGGCCTCTGAGCTATTCCAGAAGTAGTGA
GGAGGCTTTTTTGGAGGCTACCATGGGTACCGAGTACAAGCCCACGGTGCGCCTCGCCACCCGCGACGAC
GTCCCCCGGGCCGTACGCACCCTCGCCGCCGCGTTCGCCGACTACCCCGCCACGCGCCACACCGTCGACC
CGGACCGCCACATCGAGCGGGTCACCGAGCTGCAAGAACTCTTCCTCACGCGCGTCGGGCTCGACATCGG
CAAGGTGTGGGTCGCGGACGACGGCGCCGCGGTGGCGGTCTGGACCACGCCGGAGAGCGTCGAAGCGGGG
GCGGTGTTCGCCGAGATCGGCCCGCGCATGGCCGAGTTGAGCGGTTCCCGGCTGGCCGCGCAGCAACAGA
TGGAAGGCCTCCTGGCGCCGCACCGGCCCAAGGAGCCCGCGTGGTTCCTGGCCACCGTCGGCGTCTCGCC
CGACCACCAGGGCAAGGGTCTGGGCAGCGCCGTCGTGCTCCCCGGAGTGGAGGCGGCCGAGCGCGCCGGG
GTGCCCGCCTTCCTGGAGACCTCCGCGCCCCGCAACCTCCCCTTCTACGAGCGGCTCGGCTTCACCGTCA
CCGCCGACGTCGAGGTGCCCGAAGGACCGCGCACCTGGTGCATGACCCGCAAGCCCGGTGCCTGACGCCC
GCCCCACGACCCGCAGCGCCCGACCGAAAGGAGCGCACGACCCCATGGCTCCGACCGAAGCCACCCGGGG
CGGCCCCGCCGACCCCGCACCCGCCCCCGAGGCCCACCGACTCTAGATAACTGATCATAATCAGCCATAC
CACATTTGTAGAGGTTTTACTTGCTTTAAAAAACCTCCCACACCTCCCCCTGAACCTGAAACATAAAATG
AATGCAATTGTTGTTGTTAACTTGTTTATTGCAGCTTATAATGGTTACAAATAAAGCAATAGCATCACAA
ATTTCACAAATAAAGCATTTTTTTCACTGCATTCTAGTTGTGGTTTGTCCAAACTCATCAATGTATCTTA
ACGCTCGAGTGCATTCTAGTTGTGGTTTGTCCAAACTCATCAATGTATCTTATCATGTCTGTATACCGTC
GACCTCTAGCTGCAGGAATTCGATATCAAGCTCTAGCCAACAAGCTCGTCATCGCTTTGCAGAAGAGCAG
AGAGGATATGCTCATCGTCTAAAGAACTACCCATTTTATTATATATTAGTCACGATATCTATAACAAGAA
AATATATATATAATAAGTTATCACGTAAGTAGAACATGAAATAACAATATAATTATCGTATGAGTTAAAT
CTTAAAAGTCACGTAAAAGATAATCATGCGTCATTTTGACTCACGCGGTCGTTATAGTTCAAAATCAGTG
ACACTTACCGCATTGACAAGCACGCCTCACGGGAGCTCCAAGCGGCGACTGAGATGTCCTAAATGCACAG
CGACGGATTCGCGCTATTTAGAAAGAGAGAGCAATATTTCAAGAATGCATGCGTCAATTTTACGCAGACT
ATCTTTCTAGGGTTAAAAAAGATTTGCGCTTTACTCGACCTAAACTTTAAACACGTCATAGAATCTTCGT
TTGACAAAAACCACATTGTGGCCAAGCTGTGTGACGCGACGCGCGCTAAAGAATGGCAAACCAAGTCGCG
CGAGGTACCAGCTTTTGTTCCCTTTAGTGAGGGTTAATTTCGAGCTTGGCGTAATCATGGTCATAGCTGT
TTCCTGTGTGAAATTGTTATCCGCTCACAATTCCACACAACATACGAGCCGGAAGCATAAAGTGTAAAGC
CTGGGGTGCCTAATGAGTGAGCTAACTCACATTAATTGCGTTGCGCTCACTGCCCGCTTTCCAGTCGGGA
AACCTGTCGTGCCAGCTGCATTAATGAATCGGCCAACGCGCGGGGAGAGGCGGTTTGCGTATTGGGCGCT
CTTCCGCTTCCTCGCTCACTGACTCGCTGCGCTCGGTCGTTCGGCTGCGGCGAGCGGTATCAGCTCACTC
AAAGGCGGTAATACGGTTATCCACAGAATCAGGGGATAACGCAGGAAAGAACATGTGAGCAAAAGGCCAG
CAAAAGGCCAGGAACCGTAAAAAGGCCGCGTTGCTGGCGTTTTTCCATAGGCTCCGCCCCCCTGACGAGC
ATCACAAAAATCGACGCTCAAGTCAGAGGTGGCGAAACCCGACAGGACTATAAAGATACCAGGCGTTTCC
CCCTGGAAGCTCCCTCGTGCGCTCTCCTGTTCCGACCCTGCCGCTTACCGGATACCTGTCCGCCTTTCTC
CCTTCGGGAAGCGTGGCGCTTTCTCATAGCTCACGCTGTAGGTATCTCAGTTCGGTGTAGGTCGTTCGCT
CCAAGCTGGGCTGTGTGCACGAACCCCCCGTTCAGCCCGACCGCTGCGCCTTATCCGGTAACTATCGTCT
TGAGTCCAACCCGGTAAGACACGACTTATCGCCACTGGCAGCAGCCACTGGTAACAGGATTAGCAGAGCG
AGGTATGTAGGCGGTGCTACAGAGTTCTTGAAGTGGTGGCCTAACTACGGCTACACTAGAAGAACAGTAT
TTGGTATCTGCGCTCTGCTGAAGCCAGTTACCTTCGGAAAAAGAGTTGGTAGCTCTTGATCCGGCAAACA
AACCACCGCTGGTAGCGGTGGTTTTTTTGTTTGCAAGCAGCAGATTACGCGCAGAAAAAAAGGATCTCAA
GAAGATCCTTTGATCTTTTCTACGGGGTCTGACGCTCAGTGGAACGAAAACTCACGTTAAGGGATTTTGG
TCATGAGATTATCAAAAAGGATCTTCACCTAGATCCTTTTAAATTAAAAATGAAGTTTTAAATCAATCTA
AAGTATATATGAGTAAACTTGGTCTGACAGTTACCAATGCTTAATCAGTGAGGCACCTATCTCAGCGATC
TGTCTATTTCGTTCATCCATAGTTGCCTGACTCCCCGTCGTGTAGATAACTACGATACGGGAGGGCTTAC
CATCTGGCCCCAGTGCTGCAATGATACCGCGAGACCCACGCTCACCGGCTCCAGATTTATCAGCAATAAA
CCAGCCAGCCGGAAGGGCCGAGCGCAGAAGTGGTCCTGCAACTTTATCCGCCTCCATCCAGTCTATTAAT
TGTTGCCGGGAAGCTAGAGTAAGTAGTTCGCCAGTTAATAGTTTGCGCAACGTTGTTGCCATTGCTACAG
GCATCGTGGTGTCACGCTCGTCGTTTGGTATGGCTTCATTCAGCTCCGGTTCCCAACGATCAAGGCGAGT
TACATGATCCCCCATGTTGTGCAAAAAAGCGGTTAGCTCCTTCGGTCCTCCGATCGTTGTCAGAAGTAAG
TTGGCCGCAGTGTTATCACTCATGGTTATGGCAGCACTGCATAATTCTCTTACTGTCATGCCATCCGTAA
GATGCTTTTCTGTGACTGGTGAGTACTCAACCAAGTCATTCTGAGAATAGTGTATGCGGCGACCGAGTTG
CTCTTGCCCGGCGTCAATACGGGATAATACCGCGCCACATAGCAGAACTTTAAAAGTGCTCATCATTGGA
AAACGTTCTTCGGGGCGAAAACTCTCAAGGATCTTACCGCTGTTGAGATCCAGTTCGATGTAACCCACTC
GTGCACCCAACTGATCTTCAGCATCTTTTACTTTCACCAGCGTTTCTGGGTGAGCAAAAACAGGAAGGCA
AAATGCCGCAAAAAAGGGAATAAGGGCGACACGGAAATGTTGAATACTCATACTCTTCCTTTTTCAATAT
TATTGAAGCATTTATCAGGGTTATTGTCTCATGAGCGGATACATATTTGAATGTATTTAGAAAAATAAAC
AAATAGGGGTTCCGCGCACATTTCCCCGAAAAGTGCCACCT
Features (pLannotate 1.2.2; 32 found; start..end, strand, type, name):
     28..456     -  rep_origin     f1 ori (sequence partly withheld): f1 bacteriophage origin of replication; arrow indicates direction of (+) strand synthesis
    461..618     -  CDS            lacZα (fragment): LacZα fragment of β-galactosidase; lacZ fragment
    621..639     +  promoter       T7 promoter: promoter for bacteriophage T7 RNA polymerase
   1139..1159    +  promoter       tight TRE promoter (fragment): Tet-responsive promoter PTight, consisting of seven tet operator sequences followed by the minimal CMV promoter
   1176..1196    +  promoter       tight TRE promoter (fragment): Tet-responsive promoter PTight, consisting of seven tet operator sequences followed by the minimal CMV promoter
   1213..1233    +  promoter       tight TRE promoter (fragment): Tet-responsive promoter PTight, consisting of seven tet operator sequences followed by the minimal CMV promoter
   1250..1270    +  promoter       tight TRE promoter (fragment): Tet-responsive promoter PTight, consisting of seven tet operator sequences followed by the minimal CMV promoter
   1287..1307    +  promoter       tight TRE promoter (fragment): Tet-responsive promoter PTight, consisting of seven tet operator sequences followed by the minimal CMV promoter
   1324..1344    +  promoter       tight TRE promoter (fragment): Tet-responsive promoter PTight, consisting of seven tet operator sequences followed by the minimal CMV promoter
   1361..1381    +  promoter       tight TRE promoter (fragment): Tet-responsive promoter PTight, consisting of seven tet operator sequences followed by the minimal CMV promoter
   1398..1418    +  promoter       tight TRE promoter (fragment): Tet-responsive promoter PTight, consisting of seven tet operator sequences followed by the minimal CMV promoter
   1426..1471    +  promoter       TRE3GV promoter (fragment): 3rd-generation Tet-responsive promoter that can be activated by binding of Tet-On® 3G, optimized for retroviral and lentiviral vectors
   1566..2840    +  CDS            CLU (fragment): CLUS_HUMAN - Also known as APOJ From Homo sapiens (Human).
   2943..3167    +  polyA_signal   bGH poly(A) signal: bovine growth hormone polyadenylation signal
   3171..3192    +  promoter       SV40 promoter (fragment): SV40 enhancer and early promoter
   3213..3446    +  rep_origin     f1 ori (fragment) (sequence partly withheld): f1 bacteriophage origin of replication; arrow indicates direction of (+) strand synthesis
   3451..3498    +  protein_bind   FRT: FLP-mediated recombination occurs in the 8-bp core sequence TCTAGAAA (Turan and Bode, 2011). FLP recombinase from the Saccharomyces cerevisiae 2μ plasmid
   3523..3726    +  promoter       SV40 promoter: SV40 early promoter
   3737..4333    +  CDS            PuroR: puromycin N-acetyltransferase; pac from Streptomyces alboniger; confers resistance to puromycin
   4460..4544    +  CDS            large T antigen (fragment): large T antigen from SV40 (simian virus 40)
   4567..4688    +  polyA_signal   SV40 poly(A) signal: SV40 polyadenylation signal
   4698..4749    +  polyA_signal   SV40 poly(A) signal (fragment): SV40 polyadenylation signal
   4767..4790    +  misc_feature   MCS (fragment): pBluescript multiple cloning site
   5191..5322    +  CDS            FP (fragment): FP25_NPVAC - Experimental evidence at protein level: Swiss-Prot protein existence level 1. From Autographa californica nuclear polyhedrosis virus (AcMNPV).
   5339..5357    -  promoter       T3 promoter: promoter for bacteriophage T3 RNA polymerase
   5402..5418    -  protein_bind   lac operator: The lac repressor binds to the lac operator to inhibit transcription in E. coli. This inhibition can be relieved by adding lactose or isopropyl-β-D-thiogalactopyranoside (IPTG). lac repressor encoded by lacI
   5426..5456    -  promoter       lac promoter: promoter for the E. coli lac operon
   5471..5492    -  protein_bind   CAP binding site: CAP binding activates transcription in the presence of cAMP. E. coli catabolite activator protein
   5505..5597    -  CDS            lacI (fragment): lac repressor; lacI; The lac repressor binds to the lac operator to inhibit transcription in E. coli. This inhibition can be relieved by adding lactose or isopropyl-β-D-thiogalactopyranoside (IPTG).
   5780..6368    -  rep_origin     ori: high-copy-number ColE1/pMB1/pBR322/pUC origin of replication
   6539..7399    -  CDS            AmpR: β-lactamase; bla; confers resistance to ampicillin, carbenicillin, and related antibiotics
   7400..7504    -  promoter       AmpR promoter: bla
