[The description below was written by a language model from this plasmid's Addgene catalogue record and pLannotate feature annotations shown in this document.]
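Description:
pB-T-PAF-Clu CC1 is a mammalian expression plasmid built on the pB-T-PAF backbone and designed for high-level production of a human clusterin (CLU, also known as APOJ) deletion mutant for protein purification. It is propagated in E. coli through a high-copy ColE1/pUC-type origin with ampicillin selection from the AmpR (β-lactamase) cassette. The bacterial portion appears pBluescript-derived, carrying an f1 origin, lacZα and lac promoter/operator remnants, and flanking T7 and T3 promoters.

The payload is the CLU coding sequence carrying the in-frame deletion p.Asn239_Phe262del, cloned between NheI and NotI. It sits downstream of a tetracycline-responsive promoter, annotated as a series of tet operator repeats followed by a minimal promoter segment, and is terminated by the bovine growth hormone polyadenylation signal. Transcription from such a promoter requires a Tet transactivator, which is not annotated on this plasmid and would therefore have to be supplied separately by the host cells. Downstream lies an FRT site followed by an SV40 early promoter driving puromycin N-acetyltransferase with SV40 polyadenylation signals, allowing puromycin selection of stably transfected mammalian cells.

The "pB" in the name and a short baculovirus FP25-like fragment, a sequence often found beside piggyBac transposon arms, hint at a piggyBac transposon design for genomic integration. However, no transposon terminal repeats are annotated and the record does not state this. No affinity tag is annotated on the insert either. The sequenced record (about 7.5 kb) is smaller than the listed backbone size plus a roughly 1.3 kb insert would suggest, possibly because cloning replaced part of the backbone.
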