Addgene plasmid #215386: pB-T-PAF-Clu CC1
Purpose: High expression of the Clusterin(p.Asn239_Phe262del) mutant for purification.
Depositing lab: Franz-Ulrich Hartl. Depositing organization: Max Planck Institute of Biochemistry.
Backbone
  Vector backbone: pB-T-PAF
  Backbone size w/o insert (bp): 7244
  Vector type: Mammalian Expression
  Selectable markers: Puromycin
Growth in bacteria
  Bacterial resistance: Ampicillin, 100 μg/mL
  Growth temperature: 37°C
  Growth strain: DH5alpha
  Copy number: High Copy
Gene/Insert
  Gene/Insert name: CLU
  Species: H. sapiens (human)
  Mutation: p.Asn239_Phe262del
  Entrez Gene: CLU (a.k.a. AAG4, APO-J, APOJ, CLI, CLU1, CLU2, KUB1, NA1/NA2, SGP-2, SGP2, SP-40, TRPM-2, TRPM2)
  Promoter: tetO
  Cloning method: Restriction Enzyme; 5′ cloning site NheI (unknown if destroyed); 3′ cloning site NotI (unknown if destroyed)
Terms and licenses: Academic/Nonprofit Terms; Industry Terms: Not Available to Industry
How to cite: pB-T-PAF-Clu CC1 was a gift from Franz-Ulrich Hartl (Addgene plasmid # 215386 ; http://n2t.net/addgene:215386 ; RRID:Addgene_215386)
